>Addgene plasmid #134331 | pCAG-hNme2Cas9-NLS(SV40)-3xFLAG (KAC582) | addgene full sequence | sequence record 267376 | Addgene NGS Result
GTCGAGGTGAGCCCCACGTTCTGCTTCACTCTCCCCATCTCCCCCCCCTCCCCACCCCCAATTTTGTATT
TATTTATTTTTTAATTATTTTGTGCAGCGATGGGGGCGGGGGGGGGGGGCGCGCGCCAGGCGGGGCGGGG
CGGGGCGAGGGGCGGGGCGGGGCGAGGCGGAGAGGTGCGGCGGCAGCCAATCAGAGCGGCGCGCTCCGAA
AGTTTCCTTTTATGGCGAGGCGGCGGCGGCGGCGGCCCTATAAAAAGCGAAGCGCGCGGCGGGCGGGAGT
CGCTGCGCGCTGCCTTCGCCCCGTGCCCCGCTCCGCCGCCGCCTCGCGCCGCCCGCCCCGGCTCTGACTG
ACCGCGTTACTCCCACAGGTGAGCGGGCGGGACGGCCCTTCTCCTCCGGGCTGTAATTAGCGCTTGGTTT
AATGACGGCTTGTTTCTTTTCTGTGGCTGCGTGAAAGCCTTGAGGGGCTCCGGGAGGGCCCTTTGTGCGG
GGGGAGCGGCTCGGGGGGTGCGTGCGTGTGTGTGTGCGTGGGGAGCGCCGCGTGCGGCTCCGCGCTGCCC
GGCGGCTGTGAGCGCTGCGGGCGCGGCGCGGGGCTTTGTGCGCTCCGCAGTGTGCGCGAGGGGAGCGCGG
CCGGGGGCGGTGCCCCGCGGTGCGGGGGGGGCTGCGAGGGGAACAAAGGCTGCGTGCGGGGTGTGTGCGT
GGGGGGGTGAGCAGGGGGTGTGGGCGCGTCGGTCGGGCTGCAACCCCCCCTGCACCCCCCTCCCCGAGTT
GCTGAGCACGGCCCGGCTTCGGGTGCGGGGCTCCGTACGGGGCGTGGCGCGGGGCTCGCCGTGCCGGGCG
GGGGGTGGCGGCAGGTGGGGGTGCCGGGCGGGGCGGGGCCGCCTCGGGCCGGGGAGGGCTCGGGGGAGGG
GCGCGGCGGCCCCCGGAGCGCCGGCGGCTGTCGAGGCGCGGCGAGCCGCAGCCATTGCCTTTTATGGTAA
TCGTGCGAGAGGGCGCAGGGACTTCCTTTGTCCCAAATCTGTGCGGAGCCGAAATCTGGGAGGCGCCGCC
GCACCCCCTCTAGCGGGCGCGGGGCGAAGCGGTGCGGCGCCGGCAGGAAGGAAATGGGCGGGGAGGGCCT
TCGTGCGTCGCCGCGCCGCCGTCCCCTTCTCCCTCTCCAGCCTCGGGGCTGTCCGCGGGGGGACGGCTGC
CTTCGGGGGGGACGGGGCAGGGCGGGGTTCGGCTTCTGGCGTGTGACCGGCGGCTCTAGAGCCTCTGCTA
ACCATGTTCATGCCTTCTTCTTTTTCCTACAGCTCCTGGGCAACGTGCTGGTTATTGTGCTGTCTCATCA
TTTTGGCAAAGAATTCTGCAGTCGACGGTACCGCGGGCCCGGGATCCACCGGTCGCCACCATGGCCGCCT
TCAAGCCTAACCCAATCAATTACATCCTGGGACTGGACATCGGAATCGCATCCGTGGGATGGGCTATGGT
GGAGATCGACGAGGAGGAGAATCCTATCCGGCTGATCGATCTGGGCGTGAGAGTGTTTGAGAGGGCCGAG
GTGCCAAAGACCGGCGATTCTCTGGCTATGGCCCGGAGACTGGCACGGAGCGTGAGGCGCCTGACACGGA
GAAGGGCACACAGGCTGCTGAGGGCACGCCGGCTGCTGAAGAGAGAGGGCGTGCTGCAGGCAGCAGACTT
CGATGAGAATGGCCTGATCAAGAGCCTGCCAAACACCCCCTGGCAGCTGAGAGCAGCCGCCCTGGACAGG
AAGCTGACACCACTGGAGTGGTCTGCCGTGCTGCTGCACCTGATCAAGCACCGCGGCTACCTGAGCCAGC
GGAAGAACGAGGGAGAGACAGCAGACAAGGAGCTGGGCGCCCTGCTGAAGGGAGTGGCCAACAATGCCCA
CGCCCTGCAGACCGGCGATTTCAGGACACCTGCCGAGCTGGCCCTGAATAAGTTTGAGAAGGAGTCCGGC
CACATCAGAAACCAGAGGGGCGACTATAGCCACACCTTCTCCCGCAAGGATCTGCAGGCCGAGCTGATCC
TGCTGTTCGAGAAGCAGAAGGAGTTTGGCAATCCACACGTGAGCGGAGGCCTGAAGGAGGGAATCGAGAC
CCTGCTGATGACACAGAGGCCTGCCCTGTCCGGCGACGCAGTGCAGAAGATGCTGGGACACTGCACCTTC
GAGCCTGCAGAGCCAAAGGCCGCCAAGAACACCTACACAGCCGAGCGGTTTATCTGGCTGACAAAGCTGA
ACAATCTGAGAATCCTGGAGCAGGGATCCGAGAGGCCACTGACCGACACAGAGAGGGCCACCCTGATGGA
TGAGCCTTACCGGAAGTCTAAGCTGACATATGCCCAGGCCAGAAAGCTGCTGGGCCTGGAGGACACCGCC
TTCTTTAAGGGCCTGAGATACGGCAAGGATAATGCCGAGGCCTCCACACTGATGGAGATGAAGGCCTATC
ACGCCATCTCTCGCGCCCTGGAGAAGGAGGGCCTGAAGGACAAGAAGTCCCCCCTGAACCTGAGCTCCGA
GCTGCAGGATGAGATCGGCACCGCCTTCTCTCTGTTTAAGACCGACGAGGATATCACAGGCCGCCTGAAG
GACAGGGTGCAGCCTGAGATCCTGGAGGCCCTGCTGAAGCACATCTCTTTCGATAAGTTTGTGCAGATCA
GCCTGAAGGCCCTGAGAAGGATCGTGCCACTGATGGAGCAGGGCAAGCGGTACGACGAGGCCTGCGCCGA
GATCTACGGCGATCACTATGGCAAGAAGAACACAGAGGAGAAGATCTATCTGCCCCCTATCCCTGCCGAC
GAGATCAGAAATCCTGTGGTGCTGAGGGCCCTGTCCCAGGCAAGAAAAGTGATCAACGGAGTGGTGCGCC
GGTACGGATCTCCAGCCCGGATCCACATCGAGACCGCCAGAGAAGTGGGCAAGAGCTTCAAGGACCGGAA
GGAGATCGAGAAGAGACAGGAGGAGAATCGCAAGGATCGGGAGAAGGCCGCCGCCAAGTTTAGGGAGTAC
TTCCCTAACTTTGTGGGCGAGCCAAAGTCTAAGGACATCCTGAAGCTGCGCCTGTACGAGCAGCAGCACG
GCAAGTGTCTGTATAGCGGCAAGGAGATCAATCTGGTGCGGCTGAACGAGAAGGGCTATGTGGAGATCGA
TCACGCCCTGCCTTTCTCCAGAACCTGGGACGATTCTTTTAACAATAAGGTGCTGGTGCTGGGCAGCGAG
AACCAGAATAAGGGCAATCAGACACCATACGAGTATTTCAATGGCAAGGACAACTCCAGGGAGTGGCAGG
AGTTCAAGGCCCGCGTGGAGACCTCTAGATTTCCCAGGAGCAAGAAGCAGCGGATCCTGCTGCAGAAGTT
CGACGAGGATGGCTTTAAGGAGTGCAACCTGAATGACACCAGATACGTGAACCGGTTCCTGTGCCAGTTT
GTGGCCGATCACATCCTGCTGACCGGCAAGGGCAAGAGAAGGGTGTTCGCCTCTAATGGCCAGATCACAA
ACCTGCTGAGGGGATTTTGGGGACTGAGGAAGGTGCGGGCAGAGAATGACAGACACCACGCACTGGATGC
AGTGGTGGTGGCATGCAGCACCGTGGCAATGCAGCAGAAGATCACAAGATTCGTGAGGTATAAGGAGATG
AACGCCTTTGACGGCAAGACCATCGATAAGGAGACAGGCAAGGTGCTGCACCAGAAGACCCACTTCCCCC
AGCCTTGGGAGTTCTTTGCCCAGGAAGTGATGATCCGGGTGTTCGGCAAGCCAGACGGCAAGCCTGAGTT
TGAGGAGGCCGATACCCCAGAGAAGCTGAGGACACTGCTGGCAGAGAAGCTGTCTAGCAGGCCAGAGGCA
GTGCACGAGTACGTGACCCCACTGTTCGTGTCCAGGGCACCCAATCGGAAGATGTCTGGCGCCCACAAGG
ACACACTGAGAAGCGCCAAGAGGTTTGTGAAGCACAACGAGAAGATCTCCGTGAAGAGAGTGTGGCTGAC
CGAGATCAAGCTGGCCGATCTGGAGAACATGGTGAATTACAAGAACGGCAGGGAGATCGAGCTGTATGAG
GCCCTGAAGGCAAGGCTGGAGGCCTACGGAGGAAATGCCAAGCAGGCCTTCGACCCAAAGGATAACCCCT
TTTATAAGAAGGGAGGACAGCTGGTGAAGGCCGTGCGGGTGGAGAAGACCCAGGAGAGCGGCGTGCTGCT
GAATAAGAAGAACGCCTACACAATCGCCGACAATGGCGATATGGTGAGAGTGGACGTGTTCTGTAAGGTG
GATAAGAAGGGCAAGAATCAGTACTTTATCGTGCCTATCTATGCCTGGCAGGTGGCCGAGAACATCCTGC
CAGACATCGATTGCAAGGGCTACAGAATCGACGATAGCTATACATTCTGTTTTTCCCTGCACAAGTATGA
CCTGATCGCCTTCCAGAAGGATGAGAAGTCCAAGGTGGAGTTTGCCTACTATATCAATTGCGACTCCTCT
AACGGCAGGTTCTACCTGGCCTGGCACGATAAGGGCAGCAAGGAGCAGCAGTTTCGCATCTCCACCCAGA
ATCTGGTGCTGATCCAGAAGTATCAGGTGAACGAGCTGGGCAAGGAGATCAGGCCATGTCGGCTGAAGAA
GCGCCCACCCGTGCGGGGATCCCCCAAGAAGAAGAGGAAAGTCTCGAGCGACTACAAAGACCATGACGGT
GATTATAAAGATCATGACATCGATTACAAGGATGACGATGACAAGTAAAGCGGCCGCACTCCTCAGGTGC
AGGCTGCCTATCAGAAGGTGGTGGCTGGTGTGGCCAATGCCCTGGCTCACAAATACCACTGAGATCTTTT
TCCCTCTGCCAAAAATTATGGGGACATCATGAAGCCCCTTGAGCATCTGACTTCTGGCTAATAAAGGAAA
TTTATTTTCATTGCAATAGTGTGTTGGAATTTTTTGTGTCTCTCACTCGGAAGGACATATGGGAGGGCAA
ATCATTTAAAACATCAGAATGAGTATTTGGTTTAGAGTTTGGCAACATATGCCCATATGCTGGCTGCCAT
GAACAAAGGTTGGCTATAAAGAGGTCATCAGTATATGAAACAGCCCCCTGCTGTCCATTCCTTATTCCAT
AGAAAAGCCTTGACTTGAGGTTAGATTTTTTTTATATTTTGTTTTGTGTTATTTTTTTCTTTAACATCCC
TAAAATTTTCCTTACATGTTTTACTAGCCAGATTTTTCCTCCTCTCCTGACTACTCCCAGTCATAGCTGT
CCCTCTTCTCTTATGGAGATCCCTCGACCTGCAGCCCAAGCTTGGCGTAATCATGGTCATAGCTGTTTCC
TGTGTGAAATTGTTATCCGCTCACAATTCCACACAACATACGAGCCGGAAGCATAAAGTGTAAAGCCTGG
GGTGCCTAATGAGTGAGCTAACTCACATTAATTGCGTTGCGCTCACTGCCCGCTTTCCAGTCGGGAAACC
TGTCGTGCCAGCGGATCCGCATCTCAATTAGTCAGCAACCATAGTCCCGCCCCTAACTCCGCCCATCCCG
CCCCTAACTCCGCCCAGTTCCGCCCATTCTCCGCCCCATGGCTGACTAATTTTTTTTATTTATGCAGAGG
CCGAGGCCGCCTCGGCCTCTGAGCTATTCCAGAAGTAGTGAGGAGGCTTTTTTGGAGGCCTAGGCTTTTG
CAAAAAGCTAACTTGTTTATTGCAGCTTATAATGGTTACAAATAAAGCAATAGCATCACAAATTTCACAA
ATAAAGCATTTTTTTCACTGCATTCTAGTTGTGGTTTGTCCAAACTCATCAATGTATCTTATCATGTCTG
GATCCGCTGCATTAATGAATCGGCCAACGCGCGGGGAGAGGCGGTTTGCGTATTGGGCGCTCTTCCGCTT
CCTCGCTCACTGACTCGCTGCGCTCGGTCGTTCGGCTGCGGCGAGCGGTATCAGCTCACTCAAAGGCGGT
AATACGGTTATCCACAGAATCAGGGGATAACGCAGGAAAGAACATGTGAGCAAAAGGCCAGCAAAAGGCC
AGGAACCGTAAAAAGGCCGCGTTGCTGGCGTTTTTCCATAGGCTCCGCCCCCCTGACGAGCATCACAAAA
ATCGACGCTCAAGTCAGAGGTGGCGAAACCCGACAGGACTATAAAGATACCAGGCGTTTCCCCCTGGAAG
CTCCCTCGTGCGCTCTCCTGTTCCGACCCTGCCGCTTACCGGATACCTGTCCGCCTTTCTCCCTTCGGGA
AGCGTGGCGCTTTCTCATAGCTCACGCTGTAGGTATCTCAGTTCGGTGTAGGTCGTTCGCTCCAAGCTGG
GCTGTGTGCACGAACCCCCCGTTCAGCCCGACCGCTGCGCCTTATCCGGTAACTATCGTCTTGAGTCCAA
CCCGGTAAGACACGACTTATCGCCACTGGCAGCAGCCACTGGTAACAGGATTAGCAGAGCGAGGTATGTA
GGCGGTGCTACAGAGTTCTTGAAGTGGTGGCCTAACTACGGCTACACTAGAAGAACAGTATTTGGTATCT
GCGCTCTGCTGAAGCCAGTTACCTTCGGAAAAAGAGTTGGTAGCTCTTGATCCGGCAAACAAACCACCGC
TGGTAGCGGTGGTTTTTTTGTTTGCAAGCAGCAGATTACGCGCAGAAAAAAAGGATCTCAAGAAGATCCT
TTGATCTTTTCTACGGGGTCTGACGCTCAGTGGAACGAAAACTCACGTTAAGGGATTTTGGTCATGAGAT
TATCAAAAAGGATCTTCACCTAGATCCTTTTAAATTAAAAATGAAGTTTTAAATCAATCTAAAGTATATA
TGAGTAAACTTGGTCTGACAGTTACCAATGCTTAATCAGTGAGGCACCTATCTCAGCGATCTGTCTATTT
CGTTCATCCATAGTTGCCTGACTCCCCGTCGTGTAGATAACTACGATACGGGAGGGCTTACCATCTGGCC
CCAGTGCTGCAATGATACCGCGAGACCCACGCTCACCGGCTCCAGATTTATCAGCAATAAACCAGCCAGC
CGGAAGGGCCGAGCGCAGAAGTGGTCCTGCAACTTTATCCGCCTCCATCCAGTCTATTAATTGTTGCCGG
GAAGCTAGAGTAAGTAGTTCGCCAGTTAATAGTTTGCGCAACGTTGTTGCCATTGCTACAGGCATCGTGG
TGTCACGCTCGTCGTTTGGTATGGCTTCATTCAGCTCCGGTTCCCAACGATCAAGGCGAGTTACATGATC
CCCCATGTTGTGCAAAAAAGCGGTTAGCTCCTTCGGTCCTCCGATCGTTGTCAGAAGTAAGTTGGCCGCA
GTGTTATCACTCATGGTTATGGCAGCACTGCATAATTCTCTTACTGTCATGCCATCCGTAAGATGCTTTT
CTGTGACTGGTGAGTACTCAACCAAGTCATTCTGAGAATAGTGTATGCGGCGACCGAGTTGCTCTTGCCC
GGCGTCAATACGGGATAATACCGCGCCACATAGCAGAACTTTAAAAGTGCTCATCATTGGAAAACGTTCT
TCGGGGCGAAAACTCTCAAGGATCTTACCGCTGTTGAGATCCAGTTCGATGTAACCCACTCGTGCACCCA
ACTGATCTTCAGCATCTTTTACTTTCACCAGCGTTTCTGGGTGAGCAAAAACAGGAAGGCAAAATGCCGC
AAAAAAGGGAATAAGGGCGACACGGAAATGTTGAATACTCATACTCTTCCTTTTTCAATATTATTGAAGC
ATTTATCAGGGTTATTGTCTCATGAGCGGATACATATTTGAATGTATTTAGAAAAATAAACAAATAGGGG
TTCCGCGCACATTTCCCCGAAAAGTGCCACCTGGGTCGACATTGATTATTGACTAGTTATTAATAGTAAT
CAATTACGGGGTCATTAGTTCATAGCCCATATATGGAGTTCCGCGTTACATAACTTACGGTAAATGGCCC
GCCTGGCTGACCGCCCAACGACCCCCGCCCATTGACGTCAATAATGACGTATGTTCCCATAGTAACGCCA
ATAGGGACTTTCCATTGACGTCAATGGGTGGAGTATTTACGGTAAACTGCCCACTTGGCAGTACATCAAG
TGTATCATATGCCAAGTACGCCCCCTATTGACGTCAATGACGGTAAATGGCCCGCCTGGCATTATGCCCA
GTACATGACCTTATGGGACTTTCCTACTTGGCAGTACATCTACGTATTAGTCATCGCTATTACCATG
Features (pLannotate 1.2.2; 20 found; start..end, strand, type, name):
      2..275     +  promoter       chicken β-actin promoter: No description available
    276..1292    +  intron         chimeric intron: chimera between introns from chicken β-actin and rabbit β-globin
   1290..1346    +  CDS            HBB (fragment): HBB_LEPEU - Experimental evidence at protein level: Swiss-Prot protein existence level 1. Involved in oxygen transport from the lung to the various peripheral tissues. From Lepus europaeus (European hare).
   1341..1377    +  misc_feature   MCS (fragment): multiple cloning site
   1391..4636    +  CDS            cas9: CAS9_NEIMA - Experimental evidence at protein level: Swiss-Prot protein existence level 1. CRISPR (clustered regularly interspaced short palindromic repeat) is an adaptive immune system that provides protection against mobile genetic elements (viruses, transposable elements and conjugative plasmids). CRISPR clusters contain spacers, sequences complementary to antecedent mobile elements, and target invading nucleic acids. CRISPR clusters are transcribed and processed into CRISPR RNA (crRNA). In type II CRISPR systems correct processing of pre-crRNA requires a trans- encoded small RNA (tracrRNA)
   4670..4735    +  CDS            3xFLAG: three tandem FLAG® epitope tags, followed by an enterokinase cleavage site
   4748..4819    +  CDS            HBB (fragment): HBB_PONPY - Experimental evidence at transcript level: Swiss-Prot protein existence level 2. Involved in oxygen transport from the lung to the various peripheral tissues. From Pongo pygmaeus (Bornean orangutan).
   4890..4945    +  polyA_signal   β-globin poly(A) signal: rabbit β-globin polyadenylation signal (Gil and Proudfoot, 1987)
   5330..5346    -  protein_bind   lac operator: The lac repressor binds to the lac operator to inhibit transcription in E. coli. This inhibition can be relieved by adding lactose or isopropyl-β-D-thiogalactopyranoside (IPTG). lac repressor encoded by lacI
   5354..5384    -  promoter       lac promoter: promoter for the E. coli lac operon
   5399..5420    -  protein_bind   CAP binding site: CAP binding activates transcription in the presence of cAMP. E. coli catabolite activator protein
   5433..5472    -  CDS            lacI (fragment): lac repressor; lacI; The lac repressor binds to the lac operator to inhibit transcription in E. coli. This inhibition can be relieved by adding lactose or isopropyl-β-D-thiogalactopyranoside (IPTG).
   5479..5501    +  promoter       SV40 promoter (fragment): SV40 enhancer and early promoter
   5525..5660    +  rep_origin     SV40 ori: SV40 origin of replication
   5680..5814    +  polyA_signal   SV40 poly(A) signal: SV40 polyadenylation signal
   5816..5870    -  CDS            lacI (fragment): lac repressor; lacI; The lac repressor binds to the lac operator to inhibit transcription in E. coli. This inhibition can be relieved by adding lactose or isopropyl-β-D-thiogalactopyranoside (IPTG).
   6053..6641    -  rep_origin     ori: high-copy-number ColE1/pMB1/pBR322/pUC origin of replication
   6812..7672    -  CDS            AmpR: β-lactamase; bla; confers resistance to ampicillin, carbenicillin, and related antibiotics
   7673..7777    -  promoter       AmpR promoter: bla
   7808..8187    +  enhancer       CMV enhancer: human cytomegalovirus immediate early enhancer
