[The description below was written by a language model from this plasmid's Addgene catalogue record and pLannotate feature annotations shown in this document.]
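Description:
pCAG-hNme2Cas9-NLS(SV40)-3xFLAG (KAC582) is an 8.2 kb mammalian expression plasmid built on the pCAG backbone for producing the compact type II-C Cas9 nuclease Nme2Cas9 from Neisseria meningitidis in human or other mammalian cells. It is maintained in E. coli through a high-copy ColE1/pUC-type origin and selected with ampicillin via the β-lactamase gene and its native promoter. The backbone also carries remnants of a lac promoter/operator region and an SV40 origin with an adjacent SV40 poly(A) signal. The SV40 origin can support episomal replication in cells expressing large T antigen, but there is no mammalian selection marker, so the plasmid is suited to transient transfection.

Expression is driven by the composite CAG promoter. In the feature table this appears as the CMV immediate-early enhancer (which sits at the end of the linearised map and so joins the start of the circle), the chicken β-actin promoter and a chimeric chicken β-actin/rabbit β-globin intron. Downstream lies the human codon-optimised Nme2Cas9 open reading frame, which was subcloned from an earlier Nme2Cas9 plasmid by Gibson assembly. It is fused at its C terminus to an SV40 nuclear localisation signal and a 3xFLAG epitope. The NLS is not annotated separately, but the short gap between the Cas9 and FLAG features is consistent with its position. Transcripts terminate at the rabbit β-globin polyadenylation signal, and the small "HBB" fragments flagged by the annotation are β-globin exon remnants of the pCAG cassette rather than functional coding sequence.

The plasmid encodes only the nuclease, so a guide RNA must be supplied from a separate construct. The FLAG tag allows detection or immunoprecipitation of the protein. The plasmid was deposited with a study of broad-spectrum anti-CRISPR proteins, which suggests use in testing Nme2Cas9 genome editing and its inhibition in mammalian cells.
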