Addgene plasmid #134331: pCAG-hNme2Cas9-NLS(SV40)-3xFLAG (KAC582)
Purpose: CAG promoter expression plasmid for human codon optimized Nme2Cas9 nuclease with C-terminal NLS (SV40) and 3x FLAG tag
Depositing lab: Joseph Bondy-Denomy & Benjamin Kleinstiver. Depositing organization: Massachusetts General Hospital. Publication: Broad-spectrum anti-CRISPR proteins facilitate horizontal gene transfer. Mahendra C, Christie KA, Osuna BA, Pinilla-Redondo R, Kleinstiver BP, Bondy-Denomy J. Nat Microbiol. 2020 Apr;5(4):620-629. doi: 10.1038/s41564-020-0692-2. Epub 2020 Mar 26. PubMed 32218510.
Backbone
  Vector backbone: pCAG (Addgene plasmid #11179)
  Vector type: Mammalian Expression
Growth in bacteria
  Bacterial resistance: Ampicillin, 100 μg/mL
  Growth temperature: 37°C
  Growth strain: DH5alpha
  Copy number: High Copy
Gene/Insert
  Gene/Insert name: human codon optimized Nme2Cas9 (alt names: KAC582; Nme2Cas9c)
  Species: Synthetic
  Promoter: CAG
  Tag / fusion protein: NLS(SV40)-3xFLAG (C terminal on insert)
  Cloning method: Gibson Cloning
  Sequencing primers: 5′ oBK280-CCTACAGCTCCTGGGCAACG; 3′ oBK23-CAGAGGGAAAAAGATCTCAGTGG
Resource information
  A portion of this plasmid was derived from a plasmid made by: Nme2Cas9 ORF subcloned from Addgene plasmid #119923
Terms and licenses: Academic/Nonprofit Terms; Industry Terms: Not Available to Industry
How to cite: pCAG-hNme2Cas9-NLS(SV40)-3xFLAG (KAC582) was a gift from Joseph Bondy-Denomy & Benjamin Kleinstiver (Addgene plasmid # 134331 ; http://n2t.net/addgene:134331 ; RRID:Addgene_134331)
